>Addgene plasmid #137658 | ppil2.280.457.Y389H | addgene full sequence | sequence record 368616 | Addgene NGS Result
TAATACGACTCACTATAGGGGAATTGTGAGCGGATAACAATTCCCCTCTAGAAATAATTTTGTTTAACTT
TAAGAAGGAGATATACCATGGGCAGCAGCCATCATCATCATCATCACAGCAGCGGCCTGGTTCCGCGTGG
TAGTGGCTACGTGCGGCTGCACACCAACAAGGGCGACCTCAACCTGGAGCTGCACTGCGACCTGACACCA
AAAACCTGCGAAAACTTCATCAGGCTTTGCAAGAAGCATTATTACGATGGCACCATCTTCCACAGATCCA
TCCGGAACTTTGTGATCCAAGGGGGCGACCCCACAGGCACAGGCACGGGTGGGGAGTCATACTGGGGGAA
GCCCTTCAAAGACGAGTTCCGGCCCAACCTCTCGCACACGGGCCGCGGCATCCTCAGCATGGCCAACTCC
GGGCCCAACAGCAACAGGTCTCAATTCTTCATCACGTTTCGCTCCTGTGCCCACCTGGACAAGAAGCATA
CCATCTTTGGACGGGTTGTTGGGGGCTTTGACGTACTGACAGCCATGGAGAATGTGGAGAGTGACCCCAA
AACTGACCGCCCTAAGGAGGAGATCCGCATTGATGCCACTACAGTGTTCGTGGACCCCTATGAGGAGGCC
GATGCCCAGATTGCGCAGGAGCGGAAGACACAGCTCAAGGTAGCCCCGTGATGACGAAGCTTGCGGCCGC
ACTCGAGCACCACCACCACCACCACTGAGATCCGGCTGCTAACAAAGCCCGAAAGGAAGCTGAGTTGGCT
GCTGCCACCGCTGAGCAATAACTAGCATAACCCCTTGGGGCCTCTAAACGGGTCTTGAGGGGTTTTTTGC
TGAAAGGAGGAACTATATCCGGATTGGCGAATGGG
[124 nt withheld, positions 876-999]
C
[91 nt withheld, positions 1001-1091]
A
[49 nt withheld, positions 1093-1141]
CCTTTGACGTTGGAGTCCACGTTCTTTAATAGTGGACTCTTGTTCCAAACTGGAACAACACTCAACCCTA
TCTCGGTCTATTCTTTTGATTTATAAGGGATTTTGCCGATTTCGGCCTATTGGTTAAAAAATGAGCTGAT
TTAACAAAAATTTAACGCGAATTTTAACAAAATATTAACGCTTACAATTTAGGTGGCACTTTTCGGGGAA
ATGTGCGCGGAACCCCTATTTGTTTATTTTTCTAAATACATTCAAATATGTATCCGCTCATGAATTAATT
CTTAGAAAAACTCATCGAGCATCAAATGAAACTGCAATTTATTCATATCAGGATTATCAATACCATATTT
TTGAAAAAGCCGTTTCTGTAATGAAGGAGAAAACTCACCGAGGCAGTTCCATAGGATGGCAAGATCCTGG
TATCGGTCTGCGATTCCGACTCGTCCAACATCAATACAACCTATTAATTTCCCCTCGTCAAAAATAAGGT
TATCAAGTGAGAAATCACCATGAGTGACGACTGAATCCGGTGAGAATGGCAAAAGTTTATGCATTTCTTT
CCAGACTTGTTCAACAGGCCAGCCATTACGCTCGTCATCAAAATCACTCGCATCAACCAAACCGTTATTC
ATTCGTGATTGCGCCTGAGCGAGACGAAATACGCGATCGCTGTTAAAAGGACAATTACAAACAGGAATCG
AATGCAACCGGCGCAGGAACACTGCCAGCGCATCAACAATATTTTCACCTGAATCAGGATATTCTTCTAA
TACCTGGAATGCTGTTTTCCCGGGGATCGCAGTGGTGAGTAACCATGCATCATCAGGAGTACGGATAAAA
TGCTTGATGGTCGGAAGAGGCATAAATTCCGTCAGCCAGTTTAGTCTGACCATCTCATCTGTAACATCAT
TGGCAACGCTACCTTTGCCATGTTTCAGAAACAACTCTGGCGCATCGGGCTTCCCATACAATCGATAGAT
TGTCGCACCTGATTGCCCGACATTATCGCGAGCCCATTTATACCCATATAAATCAGCATCCATGTTGGAA
TTTAATCGCGGCCTAGAGCAAGACGTTTCCCGTTGAATATGGCTCATAACACCCCTTGTATTACTGTTTA
TGTAAGCAGACAGTTTTATTGTTCATGACCAAAATCCCTTAACGTGAGTTTTCGTTCCACTGAGCGTCAG
ACCCCGTAGAAAAGATCAAAGGATCTTCTTGAGATCCTTTTTTTCTGCGCGTAATCTGCTGCTTGCAAAC
AAAAAAACCACCGCTACCAGCGGTGGTTTGTTTGCCGGATCAAGAGCTACCAACTCTTTTTCCGAAGGTA
ACTGGCTTCAGCAGAGCGCAGATACCAAATACTGTCCTTCTAGTGTAGCCGTAGTTAGGCCACCACTTCA
AGAACTCTGTAGCACCGCCTACATACCTCGCTCTGCTAATCCTGTTACCAGTGGCTGCTGCCAGTGGCGA
TAAGTCGTGTCTTACCGGGTTGGACTCAAGACGATAGTTACCGGATAAGGCGCAGCGGTCGGGCTGAACG
GGGGGTTCGTGCACACAGCCCAGCTTGGAGCGAACGACCTACACCGAACTGAGATACCTACAGCGTGAGC
TATGAGAAAGCGCCACGCTTCCCGAAGGGAGAAAGGCGGACAGGTATCCGGTAAGCGGCAGGGTCGGAAC
AGGAGAGCGCACGAGGGAGCTTCCAGGGGGAAACGCCTGGTATCTTTATAGTCCTGTCGGGTTTCGCCAC
CTCTGACTTGAGCGTCGATTTTTGTGATGCTCGTCAGGGGGGCGGAGCCTATGGAAAAACGCCAGCAACG
CGGCCTTTTTACGGTTCCTGGCCTTTTGCTGGCCTTTTGCTCACATGTTCTTTCCTGCGTTATCCCCTGA
TTCTGTGGATAACCGTATTACCGCCTTTGAGTGAGCTGATACCGCTCGCCGCAGCCGAACGACCGAGCGC
AGCGAGTCAGTGAGCGAGGAAGCGGAAGAGCGCCTGATGCGGTATTTTCTCCTTACGCATCTGTGCGGTA
TTTCACACCGCAATGGTGCACTCTCAGTACAATCTGCTCTGATGCCGCATAGTTAAGCCAGTATACACTC
CGCTATCGCTACGTGACTGGGTCATGGCTGCGCCCCGACACCCGCCAACACCCGCTGACGCGCCCTGACG
GGCTTGTCTGCTCCCGGCATCCGCTTACAGACAAGCTGTGACCGTCTCCGGGAGCTGCATGTGTCAGAGG
TTTTCACCGTCATCACCGAAACGCGCGAGGCAGCTGCGGTAAAGCTCATCAGCGTGGTCGTGAAGCGATT
CACAGATGTCTGCCTGTTCATCCGCGTCCAGCTCGTTGAGTTTCTCCAGAAGCGTTAATGTCTGGCTTCT
GATAAAGCGGGCCATGTTAAGGGCGGTTTTTTCCTGTTTGGTCACTGATGCCTCCGTGTAAGGGGGATTT
CTGTTCATGGGGGTAATGATACCGATGAAACGAGAGAGGATGCTCACGATACGGGTTACTGATGATGAAC
ATGCCCGGTTACTGGAACGTTGTGAGGGTAAACAACTGGCGGTATGGATGCGGCGGGACCAGAGAAAAAT
CACTCAGGGTCAATGCCAGCGCTTCGTTAATACAGATGTAGGTGTTCCACAGGGTAGCCAGCAGCATCCT
GCGATGCAGATCCGGAACATAATGGTGCAGGGCGCTGACTTCCGCGTTTCCAGACTTTACGAAACACGGA
AACCGAAGACCATTCATGTTGTTGCTCAGGTCGCAGACGTTTTGCAGCAGCAGTCGCTTCACGTTCGCTC
GCGTATCGGTGATTCATTCTGCTAACCAGTAAGGCAACCCCGCCAGCCTAGCCGGGTCCTCAACGACAGG
AGCACGATCATGCGCACCCGTGGGGCCGCCATGCCGGCGATAATGGCCTGCTTCTCGCCGAAACGTTTGG
TGGCGGGACCAGTGACGAAGGCTTGAGCGAGGGCGTGCAAGATTCCGAATACCGCAAGCGACAGGCCGAT
CATCGTCGCGCTCCAGCGAAAGCGGTCCTCGCCGAAAATGACCCAGAGCGCTGCCGGCACCTGTCCTACG
AGTTGCATGATAAAGAAGACAGTCATAAGTGCGGCGACGATAGTCATGCCCCGCGCCCACCGGAAGGAGC
TGACTGGGTTGAAGGCTCTCAAGGGCATCGGTCGAGATCCCGGTGCCTAATGAGTGAGCTAACTTACATT
AATTGCGTTGCGCTCACTGCCCGCTTTCCAGTCGGGAAACCTGTCGTGCCAGCTGCATTAATGAATCGGC
CAACGCGCGGGGAGAGGCGGTTTGCGTATTGGGCGCCAGGGTGGTTTTTCTTTTCACCAGTGAGACGGGC
AACAGCTGATTGCCCTTCACCGCCTGGCCCTGAGAGAGTTGCAGCAAGCGGTCCACGCTGGTTTGCCCCA
GCAGGCGAAAATCCTGTTTGATGGTGGTTAACGGCGGGATATAACATGAGCTGTCTTCGGTATCGTCGTA
TCCCACTACCGAGATATCCGCACCAACGCGCAGCCCGGACTCGGTAATGGCGCGCATTGCGCCCAGCGCC
ATCTGATCGTTGGCAACCAGCATCGCAGTGGGAACGATGCCCTCATTCAGCATTTGCATGGTTTGTTGAA
AACCGGACATGGCACTCCAGTCGCCTTCCCGTTCCGCTATCGGCTGAATTTGATTGCGAGTGAGATATTT
ATGCCAGCCAGCCAGACGCAGACGCGCCGAGACAGAACTTAATGGGCCCGCTAACAGCGCGATTTGCTGG
TGACCCAATGCGACCAGATGCTCCACGCCCAGTCGCGTACCGTCTTCATGGGAGAAAATAATACTGTTGA
TGGGTGTCTGGTCAGAGACATCAAGAAATAACGCCGGAACATTAGTGCAGGCAGCTTCCACAGCAATGGC
ATCCTGGTCATCCAGCGGATAGTTAATGATCAGCCCACTGACGCGTTGCGCGAGAAGATTGTGCACCGCC
GCTTTACAGGCTTCGACGCCGCTTCGTTCTACCATCGACACCACCACGCTGGCACCCAGTTGATCGGCGC
GAGATTTAATCGCCGCGACAATTTGCGACGGCGCGTGCAGGGCCAGACTGGAGGTGGCAACGCCAATCAG
CAACGACTGTTTGCCCGCCAGTTGTTGTGCCACGCGGTTGGGAATGTAATTCAGCTCCGCCATCGCCGCT
TCCACTTTTTCCCGCGTTTTCGCAGAAACGTGGCTGGCCTGGTTCACCACGCGGGAAACGGTCTGATAAG
AGACACCGGCATACTCTGCGACATCGTATAACGTTACTGGTTTCACATTCACCACCCTGAATTGACTCTC
TTCCGGGCGCTATCATGCCATACCGCGAAAGGTTTTGCGCCATTCGATGGTGTCCGGGATCTCGACGCTC
TCCCTTATGCGACTCCTGCATTAGGAAGCAGCCCAGTAGTAGGTTGAGGCCGTTGAGCACCGCCGCCGCA
AGGAATGGTGCATGCAAGGAGATGGCGCCCAACAGTCCCCCGGCCACGGGGCCTGCCACCATACCCACGC
CGAAACAAGCGCTCATGAGCCCGAAGTGGCGAGCCCGATCTTCCCCATCGGTGATGTCGGCGATATAGGC
GCCAGCAACCGCACCTGTGGCGCCGGTGATGCCGGCCACGATGCGTCCGGCGTAGAGGATCGAGATCTCG
ATCCCGCGAAAT
Features (pLannotate 1.2.2; 20 found; start..end, strand, type, name):
      1..19      +  promoter       T7 promoter: promoter for bacteriophage T7 RNA polymerase
     20..44      +  protein_bind   lac operator: The lac repressor binds to the lac operator to inhibit transcription in E. coli. This inhibition can be relieved by adding lactose or isopropyl-β-D-thiogalactopyranoside (IPTG). lac repressor encoded by lacI
     59..81      +  RBS            RBS: efficient ribosome binding site from bacteriophage T7 gene 10 (Olins and Rangwala, 1989)
    100..116     +  CDS            capTEV™ (fragment): composite tag for in vivo biotinylation, TEV protease cleavage, and 6xHis tagging
    151..591     +  CDS            cypE (fragment): CYPE_DICDI - Experimental evidence at protein level: Swiss-Prot protein existence level 1. PPIases accelerate the folding of proteins. It catalyzes the cis-trans isomerization of proline imidic peptide bonds in oligopeptides (By similarity). From Dictyostelium discoideum (Slime mold).
    708..725     +  CDS            9xHis (fragment): 9xHis affinity tag
    735..784     +  CDS            SET1 (fragment): solubility-enhancement tag derived from T7 phage gene 10B
    792..839     +  terminator     T7 terminator: transcription terminator for bacteriophage T7 RNA polymerase
    876..1304    +  rep_origin     f1 ori (sequence partly withheld): f1 bacteriophage origin of replication; arrow indicates direction of (+) strand synthesis
   1357..1414    +  promoter       AmpR promoter (fragment): bla
   1423..2238    -  CDS            KanR: aminoglycoside phosphotransferase; aph(3')-Ia; confers resistance to kanamycin in bacteria or G418 (Geneticin®) in eukaryotes
   2360..2948    +  rep_origin     ori: high-copy-number ColE1/pMB1/pBR322/pUC origin of replication
   3134..3273    -  misc_feature   bom: basis of mobility region from pBR322
   3375..3566    -  CDS            rop: Rop protein, which maintains plasmids at low copy number; rop
   3583..3963    +  CDS            YPB1_ECOLX: Protein predicted: Swiss-Prot protein existence level 4. From Escherichia coli.
   4035..4326    -  CDS            TcR (fragment): tetracycline efflux protein; tet; confers resistance to tetracycline
   4341..4362    -  protein_bind   CAP binding site: CAP binding activates transcription in the presence of cAMP. E. coli catabolite activator protein
   4375..5457    -  CDS            lacI: lac repressor; lacI; The lac repressor binds to the lac operator to inhibit transcription in E. coli. This inhibition can be relieved by adding lactose or isopropyl-β-D-thiogalactopyranoside (IPTG).
   5458..5535    -  promoter       lacI promoter: lacI
   5543..5822    -  CDS            TcR (fragment): tetracycline efflux protein; tet; confers resistance to tetracycline
