[The description below was written by a language model from this plasmid's Addgene catalogue record and pLannotate feature annotations shown in this document.]
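Description:
ppil2.280.457.Y389H is a bacterial expression plasmid built on the pET28a-LIC backbone, carrying a fragment of human PPIL2 (also known as CYC4 or Cyp-60) inserted by ligation-independent cloning. The insert spans residues 280–457 of the protein, which the automated annotation recognises as a cyclophilin-type peptidyl-prolyl isomerase domain through homology to a Dictyostelium cyclophilin, and it carries a Y389H point mutation. The coding region is fused at its N terminus to a backbone-encoded hexahistidine tag followed by a thrombin cleavage site, so the recombinant protein can be captured by metal-affinity chromatography and the tag then removed proteolytically. The short "capTEV" hit upstream of the insert corresponds to this His tag. The His-tag and gene 10-derived fragments annotated downstream of the insert appear to be residual pET vector sequence, and the record does not indicate that they form part of the expressed protein.

Expression is driven by a T7 promoter with an adjacent lac operator and the T7 gene 10 ribosome binding site, and is terminated by the T7 terminator. The plasmid also encodes lacI, so transcription is repressed until induced with IPTG in a host that supplies T7 RNA polymerase. Propagation relies on a pBR322-type origin together with bom and rop, consistent with the low copy number listed, and selection is by kanamycin resistance. An f1 origin is also present, along with non-functional remnants of a tetracycline resistance gene. The construct belongs to a set made for structural and biochemical characterisation of the human cyclophilin family, where it would supply purified mutant isomerase domain for comparison with the wild-type protein.
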