Addgene plasmid #137658: ppil2.280.457.Y389H
Purpose: Expresses N-terminal (His)6-Thrombin cleavage site fusion of human gene or portion of gene with point mutation in bacterial strains. pET based vector.
Depositing lab: Tara Davis & Melissa Jurica. Depositing organization: University of California, Santa Cruz. Publication: Structural and biochemical characterization of the human cyclophilin family of peptidyl-prolyl isomerases. Davis TL, Walker JR, Campagna-Slater V, Finerty PJ, Paramanathan R, Bernstein G, MacKenzie F, Tempel W, Ouyang H, Lee WH, Eisenmesser EZ, Dhe-Paganon S. PLoS Biol. 2010 Jul 27;8(7):e1000439. doi: 10.1371/journal.pbio.1000439. PubMed 20676357.
Backbone
  Vector backbone: pET28a-LIC
  Vector type: Bacterial Expression
Growth in bacteria
  Bacterial resistance: Kanamycin, 50 μg/mL
  Growth temperature: 37°C
  Growth strain: DH5alpha
  Copy number: Low Copy
Gene/Insert
  Gene/Insert name: ppil2
  Species: H. sapiens (human)
  Mutation: 280-457-Y389H
  Entrez Gene: PPIL2 (a.k.a. CYC4, CYP60, Cyp-60, UBOX7, hCyP-60)
  Tag / fusion protein: (His)6-thrombin (N terminal on backbone)
  Cloning method: Ligation Independent Cloning
  Sequencing primers: 5′ T7F and LIC primer: tttcgctcctgtgcccacctggacaagaagc; 3′ T7R and LIC primer: gcttcttgtccaggtgggcacaggagcgaaa
Terms and licenses: Academic/Nonprofit Terms; Industry Terms: Not Available to Industry
Depositor comments: MGSSHHHHHHSSGLVPRGSGYVRLHTNKGDLNLELHCDLTPKTCENFIRLCKKHYYDGTIFHRSIRNFVIQGGDPTGTGTGGESYWGKPFKDEFRPNLSHTGRGILSMANSGPNSNRSQFFITFRSCAHLDKKHTIFGRVVGGFDVLTAMENVESDPKTDRPKEEIRIDATTVFVDPYEEADAQIAQERKTQLKVAP
How to cite: ppil2.280.457.Y389H was a gift from Tara Davis & Melissa Jurica (Addgene plasmid # 137658 ; http://n2t.net/addgene:137658 ; RRID:Addgene_137658)
