>Addgene plasmid #137658 | ppil2.280.457.Y389H | depositor partial sequence | sequence record 265749 | insert
GGCTACGTGCGGCTGCACACCAACAAGGGCGACCTCAACCTGGAGCTGCACTGCGACCTGACACCAAAAA
CCTGCGAAAACTTCATCAGGCTTTGCAAGAAGCATTATTACGATGGCACCATCTTCCACAGATCCATCCG
GAACTTTGTGATCCAAGGGGGCGACCCCACAGGCACAGGCACGGGTGGGGAGTCATACTGGGGGAAGCCC
TTCAAAGACGAGTTCCGGCCCAACCTCTCGCACACGGGCCGCGGCATCCTCAGCATGGCCAACTCCGGGC
CCAACAGCAACAGGTCTCAATTCTTCATCACGTTTCGCTCCTGTGCCCACCTGGACAAGAAGCATACCAT
CTTTGGACGGGTTGTTGGGGGCTTTGACGTACTGACAGCCATGGAGAATGTGGAGAGTGACCCCAAAACT
GACCGCCCTAAGGAGGAGATCCGCATTGATGCCACTACAGTGTTCGTGGACCCCTATGAGGAGGCCGATG
CCCAGATTGCGCAGGAGCGGAAGACACAGCTCAAGGTAGCCCCG
